>Addgene plasmid #20132 | pPM47 (UPR-RFP CEN/ARS URA3) | depositor full sequence | sequence record 9483 | Author sequence
TCGCGCGTTTCGGTGATGACGGTGAAAACCTCTGACACATGCAGCTCCCGGAGACGGTCACAGCTTGTCT
GTAAGCGGATGCCGGGAGCAGACAAGCCCGTCAGGGCGCGTCAGCGGGTGTTGGCGGGTGTCGGGGCTGG
CTTAACTATGCGGCATCAGAGCAGATTGTACTGAGAGTGCACCACGCTTTTCAATTCAATTCATCATTTT
TTTTTTATTCTTTTTTTTGATTTCGGTTTCTTTGAAATTTTTTTGATTCGGTAATCTCCGAACAGAAGGA
AGAACGAAGGAAGGAGCACAGACTTAGATTGGTATATATACGCATATGTAGTGTTGAAGAAACATGAAAT
TGCCCAGTATTCTTAACCCAACTGCACAGAACAAAAACCTGCAGGAAACGAAGATAAATCATGTCGAAAG
CTACATATAAGGAACGTGCTGCTACTCATCCTAGTCCTGTTGCTGCCAAGCTATTTAATATCATGCACGA
AAAGCAAACAAACTTGTGTGCTTCATTGGATGTTCGTACCACCAAGGAATTACTGGAGTTAGTTGAAGCA
TTAGGTCCCAAAATTTGTTTACTAAAAACACATGTGGATATCTTGACTGATTTTTCCATGGAGGGCACAG
TTAAGCCGCTAAAGGCATTATCCGCCAAGTACAATTTTTTACTCTTCGAAGACAGAAAATTTGCTGACAT
TGGTAATACAGTCAAATTGCAGTACTCTGCGGGTGTATACAGAATAGCAGAATGGGCAGACATTACGAAT
GCACACGGTGTGGTGGGCCCAGGTATTGTTAGCGGTTTGAAGCAGGCGGCAGAAGAAGTAACAAAGGAAC
CTAGAGGCCTTTTGATGTTAGCAGAATTGTCATGCAAGGGCTCCCTATCTACTGGAGAATATACTAAGGG
TACTGTTGACATTGCGAAGAGCGACAAAGATTTTGTTATCGGCTTTATTGCTCAAAGAGACATGGGTGGA
AGAGATGAAGGTTACGATTGGTTGATTATGACACCCGGTGTGGGTTTAGATGACAAGGGAGACGCATTGG
GTCAACAGTATAGAACCGTGGATGATGTGGTCTCTACAGGATCTGACATTATTATTGTTGGAAGAGGACT
ATTTGCAAAGGGAAGGGATGCTAAGGTAGAGGGTGAACGTTACAGAAAAGCAGGCTGGGAAGCATATTTG
AGAAGATGCGGCCAGCAAAACTAAAAAACTGTATTATAAGTAAATGCATGTATACTAAACTCACAAATTA
GAGCTTCAATTTAATTATATCAGTTATTACCCTGCGGTGTGAAATACCGCACAGATGCGTAAGGAGAAAA
TACCGCATCAGGAAATTGTAAACGTTAATATTTTGTTAAAATTCGCGTTAAATTTTTGTTAAATCAGCTC
ATTTTTTAACCAATAGGCCGAAATCGGCAAAATCCCTTATAAATCAAAAGAATAGACCGAGATAGGGT
[37 nt withheld, positions 1469-1505]
AAAGAACGTGGACTCCAACGTCAAAGG
[49 nt withheld, positions 1533-1581]
T
[91 nt withheld, positions 1583-1673]
G
[124 nt withheld, positions 1675-1798]
CGCGCCATTCGCCATTCAGGCTGCGCAACTGTTGGGAAGGGCGATCGGTGCGGGCCTCTTCGCTATTACG
CCAGCTGGCGAAGGGGGGATGTGCTGCAAGGCGATTAAGTTGGGTAACGCCAGGGTTTTCCCAGTCACGA
CGTTGTAAAACGACGGCCAGTGAATTGTAATACGACTCACTATAGGGCGAATTGGAGCTCCACCGCGGCC
ATTATTATCATGACATTAACCTATAAAAATAGGCGTATCACGAGGCCCTTTCGTCTTCAAGAATTGATCT
GTCGACAGGAACTGGACAGCGTGTCGAAAAAGCTCGACAGGAACTGGACAGCGTGTCGAAAAAGCTCGAC
AGGAACTGGACAGCGTGTCGAAAAAGCTCGACAGGAACTGGACAGCGTGTCGAAAAAGCTCGAGCAGATC
CGCCAGGCGTGTATATATAGCGTGGATGGCCAGGCAACTTTAGTGCTGACACATACAGGCATATATATAT
GTGTGCGACGACACATGATCATATGGCATGCATGTGCTCTGTATGTATATAAAACTCTTGTTTTCTTCTT
TTCTCTAAATATTCTTTCCTTATACATTAGGTCCTTTGTAGCATAAATTACTATACTTCTATAGACACGC
AAACACAAATACACACACTAAATTAATAATGGTGAGCAAGGGCGAGGAGGATAACATGGCCATCATCAAG
GAGTTCATGCGCTTCAAGGTGCACATGGAGGGCTCCGTGAACGGCCACGAGTTCGAGATCGAGGGCGAGG
GCGAGGGCCGCCCCTACGAGGGCACCCAGACCGCCAAGCTGAAGGTGACCAAGGGTGGCCCCCTGCCCTT
CGCCTGGGACATCCTGTCCCCTCAGTTCATGTACGGCTCCAAGGCCTACGTGAAGCACCCCGCCGACATC
CCCGACTACTTGAAGCTGTCCTTCCCCGAGGGCTTCAAGTGGGAGCGCGTGATGAACTTCGAGGACGGCG
GCGTGGTGACCGTGACCCAGGACTCCTCCCTGCAGGACGGCGAGTTCATCTACAAGGTGAAGCTGCGCGG
CACCAACTTCCCCTCCGACGGCCCCGTAATGCAGAAGAAGACCATGGGCTGGGAGGCCTCCTCCGAGCGG
ATGTACCCCGAGGACGGCGCCCTGAAGGGCGAGATCAAGCAGAGGCTGAAGCTGAAGGACGGCGGCCACT
ACGACGCTGAGGTCAAGACCACCTACAAGGCCAAGAAGCCCGTGCAGCTGCCCGGCGCCTACAACGTCAA
CATCAAGTTGGACATCACCTCCCACAACGAGGACTACACCATCGTGGAACAGTACGAACGCGCCGAGGGC
CGCCACTCCACCGGCGGCATGGACGAGCTGTACAAGTAATCTAGAGTCATCATGTAATTAGTTATGTCAC
GCTTACATTCACGCCCTCCCCCCACATCCGCTCTAACCGAAAAGGAAGGAGTTAGACAACCTGAAGTCTA
GGTCCCTATTTATTTTTTTATAGTTATGTTAGTATTAAGAACGTTATTTATATTTCAAATTTTTCTTTTT
TTTCTGTACAGACGCGTGTACGCATGTAACATTATACTGAAAACCTTGCTTGAGAAGGTTTTGGGACGCT
CGAAGGCTTTAATTTGCAAGCTTATCGATACCGTCGACCTCGAGGGGGGGCCCGGTACCCAGCTTTTGTT
CCCTTTAGTGAGGGTTAATTCCGAGCTTGGCGTAATCATGGTCATAGCTGTTTCCTGTGTGAAATTGTTA
TCCGCTCACAATTCCACACAACATAGGAGCCGGAAGCATAAAGTGTAAAGCCTGGGGTGCCTAATGAGTG
AGGTAACTCACATTAATTGCGTTGCGCTCACTGCCCGCTTTCCAGTCGGGAAACCTGTCGTGCCAGCTGC
ATTAATGAATCGGCCAACGCGCGGGGAGAGGCGGTTTGCGTATTGGGCGCTCTTCCGCTTCCTCGCTCAC
TGACTCGCTGCGCTCGGTCGTTCGGCTGCGGCGAGCGGTATCAGCTCACTCAAAGGCGGTAATACGGTTA
TCCACAGAATCAGGGGATAACGCAGGAAAGAACATGTGAGCAAAAGGCCAGCAAAAGGCCAGGAACCGTA
AAAAGGCCGCGTTGCTGGCGTTTTTCCATAGGCTCGGCCCCCCTGACGAGCATCACAAAAATCGACGCTC
AAGTCAGAGGTGGCGAAACCCGACAGGACTATAAAGATACCAGGCGTTCCCCCCTGGAAGCTCCCTCGTG
CGCTCTCCTGTTCCGACCCTGCCGCTTACCGGATACCTGTCCGCCTTTCTCCCTTCGGGAAGCGTGGCGC
TTTCTCAATGCTCACGCTGTAGGTATCTCAGTTCGGTGTAGGTCGTTCGCTCCAAGCTGGGCTGTGTGCA
CGAACCCCCCGTTCAGCCCGACCGCTGCGCCTTATCCGGTAACTATCGTCTTGAGTCCAACCCGGTAAGA
CACGACTTATCGCCACTGGCAGCAGCCACTGGTAACAGGATTAGCAGAGCGAGGTATGTAGGCGGTGCTA
CAGAGTTCTTGAAGTGGTGGCCTAACTACGGCTACACTAGAAGGACAGTATTTGGTATCTGCGCTCTGCT
GAAGCCAGTTACCTTCGGAAAAAGAGTTGGTAGCTCTTGATCCGGCAAACAAACCACCGCTGGTAGCGGT
GGTTTTTTTGTTTGCAAGCAGCAGATTACGCGCAGAAAAAAAGGATCTCAAGAAGATCCTTTGATCTTTT
CTACGGGGTCTGACGCTCAGTGGAACGAAAACTCACGTTAAGGGATTTTGGTCATGAGATTATCAAAAAG
GATCTTCACCTAGATCCTTTTAAATTAAAAATGAAGTTTTAAATCAATCTAAAGTATATATGAGTAAACT
TGGTCTGACAGTTACCAATGCTTAATCAGTGAGGCACCTATCTCAGCGATCTGTCTATTTCGTTCATCCA
TAGTTGCCTGACTGCCCGTCGTGTAGATAACTACGATACGGGAGGGCTTACCATCTGGCCCCAGTGCTGC
AATGATACCGCGAGACCCACGCTCACCGGCTCCAGATTTATCAGCAATAAACCAGCCAGCCGGAAGGGCC
GAGCGCAGAAGTGGTCCTGCAACTTTATCCGCCTCCATCCAGTCTATTAATTGTTGCCGGGAAGCTAGAG
TAAGTAGTTCGCCAGTTAATAGTTTGCGCAACGTTGTTGCCATTGCTACAGGCATCGTGGTGTCACGCTC
GTCGTTTGGTATGGCTTCATTCAGCTCCGGTTCCCAACGATCAAGGCGAGTTACATGATCCCCCATGTTG
TGAAAAAAAGCGGTTAGCTCCTTCGGTCCTCCGATCGTTGTCAGAAGTAAGTTGGCCGCAGTGTTATCAC
TCATGGTTATGGCAGCACTGCATAATTCTCTTACTGTCATGCCATCCGTAAGATGCTTTTCTGTGACTGG
TGAGTACTCAACCAAGTCATTCTGAGAATAGTGTATGCGGCGACCGAGTTGCTCTTGCCCGGCGTCAATA
CGGGATAATACCGCGCCACATAGCAGAACTTTAAAAGTGCTCATCATTGGAAAACGTTCTTCGGGGCGAA
AACTCTCAAGGATCTTACCGCTGTTGAGATCCAGTTCGATGTAACCCACTCGTGCACCCAACTGATCTTC
AGCATCTTTTACTTTCACCAGCGTTTCTGGGTGAGCAAAAACAGGAAGGCAAAATGCCGCAAAAAAGGGA
ATAAGGGCGACACGGAAATGTTGAATACTCATACTCTTCCTTTTTCAATATTATTGAAGCATTTATCAGG
GTTATTGTCTCATGAGCGGATACATATTTGAATGTATTTAGAAAAATAAACAAATAGGGGTTCCGCGCAC
ATTTCCCCGAAAAGTGCCACCTGGGTCCTTTTCATCACGTGCTATAAAAATAATTATAATTTAAATTTTT
TAATATAAATATATAAATTAAAAATAGAAAGTAAAAAAAGAAATTAAAGAAAAAATAGTTTTTGTTTTCC
GAAGATGTAAAAGACTCTAGGGGGATCGCCAACAAATACTACCTTTTATCTTGCTCTTCCTGCTCTCAGG
TATTAATGCCGAATTGTTTCATCTTGTCTGTGTAGAAGACCACACACGAAAATCCTGTGATTTTACATTT
TACTTATCGTTAATCGAATGTATATCTATTTAATCTGCTTTTCTTGTCTAATAAATATATATGTAAAGTA
CGCTTTTTGTTGAAATTTTTTAAACCTTTGTTTATTTTTTTTTCTTCATTCCGTAACTCTTCTACCTTCT
TTATTTACTTTCTAAAATCCAAATACAAAACATAAAAATAAATAAACACAGAGTAAATTCCCAAATTATT
CCATCATTAAAAGATACGAGGCGCGTGTAAGTTACAGGCAAGCGATCCGTCCTAAGAAACCATTATTATC
ATGACATTAACCTATAAAAATAGGCGTATCACGAGGCCCTTTCGTC
Features (pLannotate 1.2.2; 20 found; start..end, strand, type, name):
    137..184     +  misc_feature   bom (fragment): basis of mobility region from pBR322
    195..410     +  promoter       URA3 promoter: S. cerevisiae URA3
    411..1214    +  CDS            URA3: orotidine-5'-phosphate decarboxylase, required for uracil biosynthesis; S. cerevisiae URA3; yeast auxotrophic marker, counterselectable with 5-fluoroorotic acid (5-FOA)
   1293..1342    +  misc_feature   bom (fragment): basis of mobility region from pBR322
   1343..1798    -  rep_origin     f1 ori (sequence partly withheld): f1 bacteriophage origin of replication; arrow indicates direction of (+) strand synthesis
   1806..1963    -  CDS            lacZα (fragment): LacZα fragment of β-galactosidase; lacZ fragment
   1966..1984    +  promoter       T7 promoter: promoter for bacteriophage T7 RNA polymerase
   2457..3164    +  CDS            mCherry: mCherry is a basic (constitutively fluorescent) red fluorescent protein published in 2004, derived from Discosoma sp.. It is reported to be a very rapidly-maturing monomer with low acid sensitivity.
   3178..3425    +  terminator     CYC1 terminator: S. cerevisiae CYC1; transcription terminator for CYC1
   3425..3467    +  misc_feature   MCS (fragment): pBluescript multiple cloning site
   3480..3498    -  promoter       T3 promoter: promoter for bacteriophage T3 RNA polymerase
   3543..3559    -  protein_bind   lac operator: The lac repressor binds to the lac operator to inhibit transcription in E. coli. This inhibition can be relieved by adding lactose or isopropyl-β-D-thiogalactopyranoside (IPTG). lac repressor encoded by lacI
   3567..3597    -  promoter       lac promoter: promoter for the E. coli lac operon
   3612..3633    -  protein_bind   CAP binding site: CAP binding activates transcription in the presence of cAMP. E. coli catabolite activator protein
   3646..3738    -  CDS            lacI (fragment): lac repressor; lacI; The lac repressor binds to the lac operator to inhibit transcription in E. coli. This inhibition can be relieved by adding lactose or isopropyl-β-D-thiogalactopyranoside (IPTG).
   3921..4509    -  rep_origin     ori: high-copy-number ColE1/pMB1/pBR322/pUC origin of replication
   4680..5540    -  CDS            AmpR: β-lactamase; bla; confers resistance to ampicillin, carbenicillin, and related antibiotics
   5541..5645    -  promoter       AmpR promoter: bla
   5682..6185    +  misc_feature   CEN/ARS: S. cerevisiae CEN6 centromere fused to an autonomously replicating sequence
   6254..35      +  CDS            rop (fragment) (across the origin): Rop protein, which maintains plasmids at low copy number; rop
