[The description below was written by a language model from this plasmid's Addgene catalogue record and pLannotate feature annotations shown in this document.]
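Description:
pPM47 (UPR-RFP CEN/ARS URA3) is a yeast–E. coli shuttle plasmid built on the pRS316 backbone and used as a fluorescent reporter of the unfolded protein response (UPR) in Saccharomyces cerevisiae. In yeast it is maintained through a CEN6 centromere fused to an autonomously replicating sequence, which keeps the plasmid at low, stable copy number, and it is selected by uracil prototrophy through the URA3 marker expressed from its own promoter; URA3 also permits counterselection with 5-fluoroorotic acid. In bacteria it replicates from a high-copy ColE1/pUC-type origin with ampicillin resistance (β-lactamase). The backbone also carries pBluescript-derived elements: an f1 origin, flanking T7 and T3 promoters, and lacZα and lac promoter/operator remnants around the cloning site.

The insert of about 1.4 kb, cloned between SacII and HindIII, is described as 4xUPRE-mCherry. By its name, it places four copies of the unfolded protein response element upstream of the monomeric red fluorescent protein mCherry, followed by the CYC1 transcription terminator. The feature table annotates the mCherry coding sequence and terminator but leaves the roughly 470 bp upstream region unannotated, so the UPRE repeats and whatever core promoter they are attached to are not described in detail. UPREs are the sites through which UPR-induced transcription is activated during endoplasmic reticulum stress, so red fluorescence serves as a live-cell readout of UPR activity. The associated publication concerns real-time measurements during ER stress, consistent with this use. The depositor notes a two-base gap between the depositor's sequence and the repository's sequence in the promoter region, and does not expect it to significantly affect the plasmid.
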