Addgene plasmid #20132: pPM47 (UPR-RFP CEN/ARS URA3)
Depositing lab: Feroz Papa. Depositing organization: University of California, San Francisco (UCSF). Publication: Real-time redox measurements during endoplasmic reticulum stress reveal interlinked protein folding functions. Merksamer PI, Trusina A, Papa FR. Cell. 2008 Nov 28. 135(5):933-47. 10.1016/j.cell.2008.10.011 PubMed 19026441.
Backbone
  Vector backbone: pRS316
  Backbone size w/o insert (bp): 4835
  Vector type: Yeast Expression
  Selectable markers: URA3
Growth in bacteria
  Bacterial resistance: Ampicillin, 100 μg/mL
  Growth temperature: 37°C
  Growth strain: DH5alpha
  Copy number: High Copy
Gene/Insert
  Gene/Insert name: UPR-RFP (alt name: 4xUPRE-mCherry)
  Species: S. cerevisiae (budding yeast)
  Insert size (bp): 1419
  Cloning method: Restriction Enzyme; 5′ cloning site SacII (not destroyed); 3′ cloning site HindIII (not destroyed)
  Sequencing primers: 5′ n/a
Terms and licenses: Academic/Nonprofit Terms; Industry Terms: Not Available to Industry
Depositor comments: There is a 2 base gap between depositor's sequence and Addgene sequence; per depositor this gap is in the promoter region and shouldn't significantly affect the plasmid.
How to cite: pPM47 (UPR-RFP CEN/ARS URA3) was a gift from Feroz Papa (Addgene plasmid # 20132 ; http://n2t.net/addgene:20132 ; RRID:Addgene_20132)
