>Addgene plasmid #20132 | pPM47 (UPR-RFP CEN/ARS URA3) | addgene partial sequence | sequence record 25840 | 20132 with T7
TTATTATCATGACATTAACCTATAAAAATAGGCGTATCACGAGGCCCTTTCGTCTTCAAGAATTGATCTG
TCGACAGGAACTGGACAGCGTGTCGAAAAAGCTCGACAGGAACTGGACAGCGTGTCGAAAAAGCTCGACA
GGAACTGGACAGCGTGTCGAAAAAGCTCGACAGGAACTGGACAGCGTGTCGAAAAAGCTCGAGCAGATCC
GCCAGGCGTGTATATAGCGTGGATGGCCAGGCAACTTTAGTGCTGACACATACAGGCATATATATATGTG
TGCGACGACACATGATCATATGGCATGCATGTGCTCTGTATGTATATAAAACTCTTGTTTTCTTCTTTTC
TCTAAATATTCTTTCCTTATACATTAGGTCCTTTGTAGCATAAATTACTATACTTCTATAGACACGCAAA
CACAAATACACACACTAAATTAATAATGGTGAGCAAGGGCGAGGAGGATAACATGGCCATCATCAAGGAG
TTCATGCGCTTCAAGGTGCACATGGAGGGCTCCGTGAACGGCCACGAGTTCGAGATCGAGGGCGAGGGCG
AGGGCCGCCCCTACGAGGGCACCCAGACCGCCAAGCTGAAGGTGACCAAGGGTGGCCCCCTGCCCTTCGC
CTGGGACATCCTGTCCCCTCAGTTCATGTACGGCTCCAAGGCCTACGTGAAGCACCCCGCCGACATCCCC
GACTACTTGAAGCTGTCCTTCCC
